Addgene plasmid #63895: Luc-Sox2-3'UTR
Purpose: Luciferase reporter of mouse wildtype Sox2 3'UTR
Depositing lab: Lin He. Depositing organization: University of California, Berkeley. Publication: miR-34 miRNAs provide a barrier for somatic cell reprogramming. Choi YJ, Lin CP, Ho JJ, He X, Okada N, Bu P, Zhong Y, Kim SY, Bennett MJ, Chen C, Ozturk A, Hicks GG, Hannon GJ, He L. Nat Cell Biol. 2011 Oct 23;13(11):1353-60. doi: 10.1038/ncb2366. PubMed 22020437.
Backbone
  Vector backbone: pGL3-Control
  Backbone manufacturer: Promega
  Backbone size w/o insert (bp): 5256
  Total vector size (bp): 6217
  Modifications to backbone: att L1 and L2 cassette were first cloned to XbaI site for Gateway cloning
  Vector type: Mammalian Expression
Growth in bacteria
  Bacterial resistance: Ampicillin, 100 μg/mL
  Growth temperature: 37°C
  Growth strain: Top10
  Copy number: High Copy
Gene/Insert
  Gene/Insert name: SRY (sex determining region Y)-box 2 (alt name: lcc; ysb; Sox-2)
  Species: M. musculus (mouse)
  Insert size (bp): 961
  GenBank ID: 20674
  Entrez Gene: Sox2 (a.k.a. Sox-2, lcc, ysb)
  Cloning method: TOPO Cloning
  Sequencing primers: 5′ GLprimer2; 3′ RVprimer4
Terms and licenses: Academic/Nonprofit Terms; Industry Terms: Not Available to Industry
How to cite: Luc-Sox2-3'UTR was a gift from Lin He (Addgene plasmid # 63895 ; http://n2t.net/addgene:63895 ; RRID:Addgene_63895)
