[The description below was written by a language model from this plasmid's Addgene catalogue record.]
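Description:
Luc-Sox2-3'UTR is a mammalian expression reporter plasmid built on the pGL3-Control backbone, a commercial firefly luciferase vector. About 6.2 kb in total, it is maintained as a high-copy plasmid in E. coli under ampicillin selection. The record lists no mammalian selection marker, which fits use by transient transfection. No feature table is provided, so the regulatory elements are not itemised. pGL3-Control vectors generally drive luciferase constitutively from SV40 promoter and enhancer sequences, but the record does not confirm these elements for this construct.

The insert is a 961 bp fragment corresponding to the wild-type 3' untranslated region of mouse Sox2. The backbone was first modified by placing a Gateway recombination cassette (described as att L1 and L2) at the XbaI site, which in pGL3 vectors lies just downstream of the luciferase coding sequence. The cloning method is recorded as TOPO cloning, suggesting that the fragment was captured in an entry vector before transfer, although the exact route is not spelled out. Placing the UTR after the luciferase open reading frame yields a chimeric transcript whose stability and translation are subject to whatever post-transcriptional regulation acts on the Sox2 3'UTR. Luciferase activity therefore serves as a readout of that regulation.

The associated publication concerns miR-34 family microRNAs as a barrier to somatic cell reprogramming. The plasmid is accordingly suited to testing whether such miRNAs repress Sox2 through its 3'UTR. Such assays typically compare the wild-type reporter with versions carrying mutated target sites and use a co-transfected normalisation reporter, though neither of these is part of this record.
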