>Addgene plasmid #63895 | Luc-Sox2-3'UTR | depositor partial sequence | sequence record 106722 | Sox2 3'UTR
GGAGAAGGGGAGAGATTTTCAAAGAGATACAAGGGAATTGGGAGGGGTGCAAAAAGAGGAGAGTAGGAAA
AATCTGATAATGCTCAAAAGGAAAAAAAATCTCCGCAGCGAAACGACAGCTGCGGAAAAAAACCACCAAT
CCCATCCAAATTAACGCAAAAACCGTGATGCCGACTAGAAAACTTTTATGAGAGATCTTGGGACTTCTTT
TTGGGGGACTATTTTTGTACAGAGAAAACCTGAGGGCGGCGGGGAGGGCGGGGGAATCGGACCATGTATA
GATCTGGAGGAAAAAAACTACGCAAAACTTTTTTTTAAAGTTCTAGTGGTACGTTAGGCGCTTCGCAGGG
AGTTCGCAAAAGTCTTTACCAGTAATATTTAGAGCTAGACTCCGGGCGATGAAAAAAAAGTTTTAATATT
TGCAAGCAACTTTTGTACAGTATTTATCGAGATAAACATGGCAATCAAATGTCCATTGTTTATAAGCTGA
GAATTTGCCAATATTTTTCGAGGAAAGGGTTCTTGCTGGGTTTTGATTCTGCAGCTTAAATTTAGGACCG
TTACAAACAAGGAAGGAGTTTATTCGGATTTGAACATTTTAGTTTTAAAATTGTACAAAAGGAAAACATG
AGAGCAAGTACTGGCAAGACCGTTTTCGTGGTCTTGTTTAAGGCAAACGTTCTAGATTGTACTAAATTTT
TAACTTACTGTTAAAGGCAAAAAAAAAATGTCCATGCAGGTTGATATCGTTGGTAATTTATAATAGCTTT
TGTTCAATCCTACCCTTTCATTTTGTTCACATAAAAAATATGGAATTACTGTGTTTGAAATATTTTCTTA
TGGTTTGTAATATTTCTGTAAATTGTGATATTTTAAGGTTTTTCCCCCCTTTTATTTTCCGTAGTTGTAT
TTTAAAAGATTCGGCTCTGTTATTGGAATCAGGCTGCCGAGAATCCATGTA
