>Addgene plasmid #63895 | Luc-Sox2-3'UTR | addgene partial sequence | sequence record 115833 | RVprimer3 5'-CTAGCAAAATAGGCTGTCCC-3'
TCTATCGATAGGTACCGAGCTCTTACGCGTGCTAGCCCGGGCTCGAGATCTAAATGAGTCTTCGGACCTC
GCGGGGGCCGCTTAAGCGGTGGTTAGGGTTTGTCTGACGCGGGGGGAGGGGGAAGGAACGAAACACTCTC
ATTCGGAGGCGGCTCGGGGTTTGGTCTTGGTGGCCACGGGCACGCAGAAGAGCGCCGCGATCCTCTTAAG
CACCCCCCCGCCCTCCGTGGAGGCGGGGGTTTGGTCGGCGGGTGGTAACTGGCGGGCCGCTGACTCGGGC
GGGTCGCGCGCCCCAGAGTGTGACCTTTTCGGTCTGCTCGCAGACCCCCGGGCGGCGCCGCCGCGGCGGC
GACGGGCTCGCTGGGTCCTAGGCTCCATGGGGACCGTATACGTGGACAGGCTCTGGAGCATCCGCACGAC
TGCGGTGATATTACCGGAGACCTTCTGCGGGACGAGCCGGGTCACGCGGCTGACGCGGAGCGTCCGTTGG
GCGACAAACACCAGGACGGGGCACAGGTACACTATCTTGTCACCCGGAGGCGCGAGGGACTGCAGGAGCT
TCAGGGAGTGGCGCAGCTGCTTCATCCCCGTGGCCCGTTGCTCGCGTTTGCTGGCGGTGTCCCCGGAAGA
AATATATTTGCATGTCTTTAGTTCTATGATGACACAAACCCCGCCCAGCGTCTTGTCATTGGCGAATTCG
AACACGCAGATGCAGTCGGGGCGGCGCGGTCCCAGGTCCACTTCGCATATTAAGGTGACGCGTGTGGGCC
TCGAACACCGAGCGACCCTGCAGCGACCCGCTTAA
