>Addgene plasmid #63895 | Luc-Sox2-3'UTR | addgene partial sequence | sequence record 115834 | LucNRev 5'-CCTTATGCAGTTGCTCTCC-3'
GCGCGGGCCTTTCTTTATGTTTTTGGCGTCTTCCATGGTGGCTTTACCAACAGTACCGGAATGCCAAGCT
TTTAAGCGGGTCGCTGCAGGGTCGCTCGGTGTTCGAGGCCACACGCGTCACCTTAATATGCGAAGTGGAC
CTGGGACCGCGCCGCCCCGACTGCATCTGCGTGTTCGAATTCGCCAATGACAAGACGCTGGGCGGGGTTT
GTGTCATCATAGAACTAAAGACATGCAAATATATTTCTTCCGGGGACACCGCCAGCAAACGCGAGCAACG
GGCCACGGGGATGAAGCAGCTGCGCCACTCCCTGAAGCTCCTGCAGTCCCTCGCGCCTCCGGGTGACAAG
ATAGTGTACCTGTGCCCCGTCCTGGTGTTTGTCGCCCAACGGACGCTCCGCGTCAGCCGCGTGACCCGGC
TCGTCCCGCAGAAGGTCTCCGGTAATATCACCGCAGTCGTGCGGATGCTCCAGAGCCTGTCCACGTATAC
GGTCCCCATGGAGCCTAGGACCCAGCGAGCCCGTCGCCGCCGCGGCGGCGCCGCCCGGGGGTCTGCGAGC
AGACCGAAAAGGTCACACTCTGGGGCGCGCGACCCGCCCGAGTCAGCGGCCCGCCAGTTACCACCCGCCG
ACCAAACCCCCGCCTCCACGGAGGGCGGGGGGGTGCTTAAGAGGATCGCGGCGCTCTTCTGCGTGCCCGT
GGCCACCAAGACCAAACCCCGAGCCGCCTCCGAATGAGAGTGTTTCGTTCCTTCCCCCTCCCCCCGCGTC
