>Addgene plasmid #63895 | Luc-Sox2-3'UTR | addgene partial sequence | sequence record 117053 | Luc-F 5'-CAGTCAAGTAACAACCGCGA-3'
AGTACCGAAAGGTCTTACCGGAAAACTCGACGCAAGAAAAATCAGAGAGATCCTCATAAAGGCCAAGAAG
GGCGGAAAGATCGCCGTGTAATTCTAGATCACAAGTTTGTACAAAAAAGCAGGCTCCGCGGCCGCCCCCT
TCACCAAATCTCCGCAGCGAAACGACAGCTGCGGAAAAAAACCACCAATCCCATCCAAATTAACGCAAAA
ACCGTGATGCCGACTAGAAAACTTTTATGAGAGATCTTGGGACTTCTTTTTGGGGGACTATTTTTGTACA
GAGAAAACCTGAGGGCGGCGGGGAGGGCGGGGGAATCGGACCATGTATAGATCTGGAGGAAAAAAACTAC
GCAAAACTTTTTTTTAAAGTTCTAGTGGTACGTTAGGCGCTTCGCAGGGAGTTCGCAAAAGTCTTTACCA
GTAATATTTAGAGCTAGACTCCGGGCGATGAAAAAAAAGTTTTAATATTTGCAAGCAACTTTTGTACAGT
ATTTATCGAGATAAACATGGCAATCAAATGTCCATTGTTTATAAGCTGAGAATTTGCCAATATTTTTCGA
GGAAAGGGTTCTTGCTGGGTTTTGATTCTGCAGCTTAAATTTAGGACCGTTACAAACAAGGAAGGAGTTT
ATTCGGATTTGAACATTTTAGTTTTAAAATTGTACAAAAGGAAAACATGAGAGCAAGTACTGGCAAGACC
GTTTTCGTGGTCTTGTTTAAGGCAAACGTTCTAGATTGTACTAAATTTTTAACTTACTGTTAAAGGCAAA
AAAAAAATGTCCATGCAGGTTGATATCGTTGGTAATTTATAATAGCTTTTGTTCAATCCTACCCTTTCAT
TT
