>Addgene plasmid #63895 | Luc-Sox2-3'UTR | addgene partial sequence | sequence record 148303 | EBV-rev 5'-GTGGTTTGTCCAAACTCATC-3'
CCCGACTCTAGATCACCACTTTGTACAAGAAAGCTGGGTCGGCGCGCCCACCCTTTACATGGATTCTCGG
CAGCCTGATTCCAATAACAGAGCCGAATCTTTTAAAATACAACTACGGAAAATAAAAGGGGGGAAAAACC
TTAAAATATCACAATTTACAGAAATATTACAAACCATAAGAAAATATTTCAAACACAGTAATTCCATATT
TTTTATGTGAACAAAATGAAAGGGTAGGATTGAACAAAAGCTATTATAAATTACCAACGATATCAACCTG
CATGGACATTTTTTTTTTGCCTTTAACAGTAAGTTAAAAATTTAGTACAATCTAGAACGTTTGCCTTAAA
CAAGACCACGAAAACGGTCTTGCCAGTACTTGCTCTCATGTTTTCCTTTTGTACAATTTTAAAACTAAAA
TGTTCAAATCCGAATAAACTCCTTCCTTGTTTGTAACGGTCCTAAATTTAAGCTGCAGAATCAAAACCCA
GCAAGAACCCTTTCCTCGAAAAATATTGGCAAATTCTCAGCTTATAAACAATGGACATTTGATTGCCATG
TTTATCTCGATAAATACTGTACAAAAGTTGCTTGCAAATATTAAAACTTTTTTTTCATCGCCCGGAGTCT
AGCTCTAAATATTACTGGTAAAGACTTTTGCGAACTCCCTGCGAAGCGCCTAACGTACCACTAGAACTTT
AAAAAAAAGTTTTGCGTAGTTTTTTTCCTCCAGATCTATACATGGTCCGATTCCCCCGCCCTCCCCGCCG
CCCTCAGGTTTTCTCTGTACAAAAATAGTCCCCCAAAAAGAAGTCCCAAGATCTCTCATAAAAGTTTTCT
AGTCGGCATCACGGTTTT
